Addgene plasmid #148857: pSpCas9(BB)-2A-Puro-V2.0-sgHsPatL_AH
Purpose: Mammalian Expression of HsPatL1-sgRNA
Depositing lab: Elisa Izaurralde. Depositing organization: Max Planck Institute for Developmental Biology.
Backbone
  Vector backbone: Unknown
  Vector type: Mammalian Expression, CRISPR
Growth in bacteria
  Bacterial resistance: Ampicillin, 100 μg/mL
  Growth temperature: 37°C
  Growth strain: NEB Stable
  Copy number: High Copy
Gene/Insert
  Gene/Insert name: HsPatL1-sgRNA
  Species: S.pyogenes
  Cloning method: Unknown
Terms and licenses: Academic/Nonprofit Terms; Industry Terms: Not Available to Industry
Depositor comments: Plasmids from this collection were made available to the research community and donated after the lab closed. Please note that the sequence provided by the depositing laboratory may be theoretical/predicted or based on Sanger sequencing results. There may be discrepancies between sequencing results obtained by Addgene and the depositor sequence. If an Addgene verified sequence is not available, please contact before placing your order to request that our lab fully sequence the plasmid.
How to cite: pSpCas9(BB)-2A-Puro-V2.0-sgHsPatL_AH was a gift from Elisa Izaurralde (Addgene plasmid # 148857 ; http://n2t.net/addgene:148857 ; RRID:Addgene_148857)
