[The description below was written by a language model from this plasmid's Addgene catalogue record and pLannotate feature annotations shown in this document.]
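Description:
pSpCas9(BB)-2A-Puro-V2.0-sgHsPatL_AH is a 9,177-nt all-in-one CRISPR/Cas9 plasmid for transient expression in mammalian cells, carrying a guide RNA directed against human PatL1 together with Streptococcus pyogenes Cas9 and a puromycin selection marker. The catalogue lists the backbone as unknown, but the name and annotated features fit the pSpCas9(BB)-2A-Puro architecture. In bacteria it is maintained at high copy through a ColE1/pUC-type origin and selected with ampicillin via the β-lactamase gene under its own promoter. An f1 phage origin is also present. Short bom and rop fragments appear to be backbone remnants or annotation artefacts.

Two expression units make up the payload. A human U6 RNA polymerase III promoter drives the sgRNA. The roughly 30-nt gap between the promoter and the S. pyogenes gRNA scaffold is where the PatL1-targeting spacer would sit, although it is not annotated as a feature, and the target site is not stated in the record. A second partial scaffold fragment follows the first. Downstream, a CMV enhancer, chicken β-actin promoter and hybrid intron drive Cas9, which the annotation splits into contiguous N- and C-terminal portions that together form one reading frame ending in a nucleoplasmin nuclear localization signal. Puromycin N-acetyltransferase follows. The plasmid name indicates that it is linked through a 2A peptide, so both proteins would come from one transcript terminated by the bGH polyadenylation signal. A single AAV2 ITR lies after the cassette, which on its own would not support AAV packaging. The stated purpose is mammalian expression of the PatL1 sgRNA. The design allows puromycin enrichment of transfected cells for Cas9-mediated editing of that gene.
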