Features (pLannotate 1.2.2; 19 found; start..end, strand, type, name):
      1..241     +  promoter       U6 promoter: RNA polymerase III promoter for human U6 snRNA
    271..346     +  misc_RNA       gRNA scaffold: guide RNA scaffold for the Streptococcus pyogenes CRISPR/Cas9 system
    353..396     +  misc_RNA       gRNA scaffold (fragment): guide RNA scaffold for the Streptococcus pyogenes CRISPR/Cas9 system
    443..728     +  enhancer       CMV enhancer: human cytomegalovirus immediate early enhancer; contains an 18-bp deletion relative to the standard CMV enhancer
    730..1007    +  promoter       chicken β-actin promoter: No description available
   1008..1235    +  intron         hybrid intron: hybrid between chicken β-actin (CBA) and minute virus of mice (MMV) introns (Gray et al., 2011)
   1373..2974    +  CDS            Cas9(N): N-terminal portion of Streptococcus pyogenes Cas9 (Zetsche et al., 2015)
   2975..5473    +  CDS            Cas9(C): C-terminal portion of Streptococcus pyogenes Cas9 (Zetsche et al., 2015)
   5474..5521    +  CDS            nucleoplasmin NLS: bipartite nuclear localization signal from nucleoplasmin
   5591..6190    +  CDS            PuroR (fragment): puromycin N-acetyltransferase; pac from Streptomyces; confers resistance to puromycin
   6224..6335    +  polyA_signal   bGH poly(A) signal: bovine growth hormone polyadenylation signal
   6440..6580    +  repeat_region  AAV2 ITR: inverted terminal repeat of adeno-associated virus serotype 2 inverted
   6585..6636    -  misc_feature   bom (fragment): basis of mobility region from pBR322
   6655..7110    +  rep_origin     f1 ori (sequence partly withheld): f1 bacteriophage origin of replication; arrow indicates direction of (+) strand synthesis
   7111..7160    -  misc_feature   bom (fragment): basis of mobility region from pBR322
   7262..7297    -  CDS            rop (fragment): Rop protein, which maintains plasmids at low copy number; rop
   7392..7496    +  promoter       AmpR promoter: bla
   7497..8357    +  CDS            AmpR: β-lactamase; bla; confers resistance to ampicillin, carbenicillin, and related antibiotics
   8528..9116    +  rep_origin     ori: high-copy-number ColE1/pMB1/pBR322/pUC origin of replication
>Addgene plasmid #148857 | pSpCas9(BB)-2A-Puro-V2.0-sgHsPatL_AH | depositor full sequence | sequence record 291305 | Full Sequence
GAGGGCCTATTTCCCATGATTCCTTCATATTTGCATATACGATACAAGGCTGTTAGAGAGATAATTGGAA
TTAATTTGACTGTAAACACAAAGATATTAGTACAAAATACGTGACGTAGAAAGTAATAATTTCTTGGGTA
GTTTGCAGTTTTAAAATTATGTTTTAAAATGGACTATCATATGCTTACCGTAACTTGAAAGTATTTCGAT
TTCTTGGCTTTATATATCTTGTGGAAAGGACGAAACACCGCGCAACAGCTCACCTCGTAGGTTTTAGAGC
TAGAAATAGCAAGTTAAAATAAGGCTAGTCCGTTATCAACTTGAAAAAGTGGCACCGAGTCGGTGCTTTT
TTGTTTTAGAGCTAGAAATAGCAAGTTAAAATAAGGCTAGTCCGTTTTTAGCGCGTGCGCCAATTCTGCA
GACAAATGGCTCTAGAGGTACCCGTTACATAACTTACGGTAAATGGCCCGCCTGGCTGACCGCCCAACGA
CCCCCGCCCATTGACGTCAATAGTAACGCCAATAGGGACTTTCCATTGACGTCAATGGGTGGAGTATTTA
CGGTAAACTGCCCACTTGGCAGTACATCAAGTGTATCATATGCCAAGTACGCCCCCTATTGACGTCAATG
ACGGTAAATGGCCCGCCTGGCATTGTGCCCAGTACATGACCTTATGGGACTTTCCTACTTGGCAGTACAT
CTACGTATTAGTCATCGCTATTACCATGGTCGAGGTGAGCCCCACGTTCTGCTTCACTCTCCCCATCTCC
CCCCCCTCCCCACCCCCAATTTTGTATTTATTTATTTTTTAATTATTTTGTGCAGCGATGGGGGCGGGGG
GGGGGGGGGGGCGCGCGCCAGGCGGGGCGGGGCGGGGCGAGGGGCGGGGCGGGGCGAGGCGGAGAGGTGC
GGCGGCAGCCAATCAGAGCGGCGCGCTCCGAAAGTTTCCTTTTATGGCGAGGCGGCGGCGGCGGCGGCCC
TATAAAAAGCGAAGCGCGCGGCGGGCGGGAGTCGCTGCGCGCTGCCTTCGCCCCGTGCCCCGCTCCGCCG
CCGCCTCGCGCCGCCCGCCCCGGCTCTGACTGACCGCGTTACTCCCACAGGTGAGCGGGCGGGACGGCCC
TTCTCCTCCGGGCTGTAATTAGCTGAGCAAGAGGTAAGGGTTTAAGGGATGGTTGGTTGGTGGGGTATTA
ATGTTTAATTACCTGGAGCACCTGCCTGAAATCACTTTTTTTCAGGTTGGACCGGTGCCACCATGGACTA
TAAGGACCACGACGGAGACTACAAGGATCATGATATTGATTACAAAGACGATGACGATAAGATGGCCCCA
AAGAAGAAGCGGAAGGTCGGTATCCACGGAGTCCCAGCAGCCGACAAGAAGTACAGCATCGGCCTGGACA
TCGGCACCAACTCTGTGGGCTGGGCCGTGATCACCGACGAGTACAAGGTGCCCAGCAAGAAATTCAAGGT
GCTGGGCAACACCGACCGGCACAGCATCAAGAAGAACCTGATCGGAGCCCTGCTGTTCGACAGCGGCGAA
ACAGCCGAGGCCACCCGGCTGAAGAGAACCGCCAGAAGAAGATACACCAGACGGAAGAACCGGATCTGCT
ATCTGCAAGAGATCTTCAGCAACGAGATGGCCAAGGTGGACGACAGCTTCTTCCACAGACTGGAAGAGTC
CTTCCTGGTGGAAGAGGATAAGAAGCACGAGCGGCACCCCATCTTCGGCAACATCGTGGACGAGGTGGCC
TACCACGAGAAGTACCCCACCATCTACCACCTGAGAAAGAAACTGGTGGACAGCACCGACAAGGCCGACC
TGCGGCTGATCTATCTGGCCCTGGCCCACATGATCAAGTTCCGGGGCCACTTCCTGATCGAGGGCGACCT
GAACCCCGACAACAGCGACGTGGACAAGCTGTTCATCCAGCTGGTGCAGACCTACAACCAGCTGTTCGAG
GAAAACCCCATCAACGCCAGCGGCGTGGACGCCAAGGCCATCCTGTCTGCCAGACTGAGCAAGAGCAGAC
GGCTGGAAAATCTGATCGCCCAGCTGCCCGGCGAGAAGAAGAATGGCCTGTTCGGAAACCTGATTGCCCT
GAGCCTGGGCCTGACCCCCAACTTCAAGAGCAACTTCGACCTGGCCGAGGATGCCAAACTGCAGCTGAGC
AAGGACACCTACGACGACGACCTGGACAACCTGCTGGCCCAGATCGGCGACCAGTACGCCGACCTGTTTC
TGGCCGCCAAGAACCTGTCCGACGCCATCCTGCTGAGCGACATCCTGAGAGTGAACACCGAGATCACCAA
GGCCCCCCTGAGCGCCTCTATGATCAAGAGATACGACGAGCACCACCAGGACCTGACCCTGCTGAAAGCT
CTCGTGCGGCAGCAGCTGCCTGAGAAGTACAAAGAGATTTTCTTCGACCAGAGCAAGAACGGCTACGCCG
GCTACATTGACGGCGGAGCCAGCCAGGAAGAGTTCTACAAGTTCATCAAGCCCATCCTGGAAAAGATGGA
CGGCACCGAGGAACTGCTCGTGAAGCTGAACAGAGAGGACCTGCTGCGGAAGCAGCGGACCTTCGACAAC
GGCAGCATCCCCCACCAGATCCACCTGGGAGAGCTGCACGCCATTCTGCGGCGGCAGGAAGATTTTTACC
CATTCCTGAAGGACAACCGGGAAAAGATCGAGAAGATCCTGACCTTCCGCATCCCCTACTACGTGGGCCC
TCTGGCCAGGGGAAACAGCAGATTCGCCTGGATGACCAGAAAGAGCGAGGAAACCATCACCCCCTGGAAC
TTCGAGGAAGTGGTGGACAAGGGCGCTTCCGCCCAGAGCTTCATCGAGCGGATGACCAACTTCGATAAGA
ACCTGCCCAACGAGAAGGTGCTGCCCAAGCACAGCCTGCTGTACGAGTACTTCACCGTGTATAACGAGCT
GACCAAAGTGAAATACGTGACCGAGGGAATGAGAAAGCCCGCCTTCCTGAGCGGCGAGCAGAAAAAGGCC
ATCGTGGACCTGCTGTTCAAGACCAACCGGAAAGTGACCGTGAAGCAGCTGAAAGAGGACTACTTCAAGA
AAATCGAGTGCTTCGACTCCGTGGAAATCTCCGGCGTGGAAGATCGGTTCAACGCCTCCCTGGGCACATA
CCACGATCTGCTGAAAATTATCAAGGACAAGGACTTCCTGGACAATGAGGAAAACGAGGACATTCTGGAA
GATATCGTGCTGACCCTGACACTGTTTGAGGACAGAGAGATGATCGAGGAACGGCTGAAAACCTATGCCC
ACCTGTTCGACGACAAAGTGATGAAGCAGCTGAAGCGGCGGAGATACACCGGCTGGGGCAGGCTGAGCCG
GAAGCTGATCAACGGCATCCGGGACAAGCAGTCCGGCAAGACAATCCTGGATTTCCTGAAGTCCGACGGC
TTCGCCAACAGAAACTTCATGCAGCTGATCCACGACGACAGCCTGACCTTTAAAGAGGACATCCAGAAAG
CCCAGGTGTCCGGCCAGGGCGATAGCCTGCACGAGCACATTGCCAATCTGGCCGGCAGCCCCGCCATTAA
GAAGGGCATCCTGCAGACAGTGAAGGTGGTGGACGAGCTCGTGAAAGTGATGGGCCGGCACAAGCCCGAG
AACATCGTGATCGAAATGGCCAGAGAGAACCAGACCACCCAGAAGGGACAGAAGAACAGCCGCGAGAGAA
TGAAGCGGATCGAAGAGGGCATCAAAGAGCTGGGCAGCCAGATCCTGAAAGAACACCCCGTGGAAAACAC
CCAGCTGCAGAACGAGAAGCTGTACCTGTACTACCTGCAGAATGGGCGGGATATGTACGTGGACCAGGAA
CTGGACATCAACCGGCTGTCCGACTACGATGTGGACCATATCGTGCCTCAGAGCTTTCTGAAGGACGACT
CCATCGACAACAAGGTGCTGACCAGAAGCGACAAGAACCGGGGCAAGAGCGACAACGTGCCCTCCGAAGA
GGTCGTGAAGAAGATGAAGAACTACTGGCGGCAGCTGCTGAACGCCAAGCTGATTACCCAGAGAAAGTTC
GACAATCTGACCAAGGCCGAGAGAGGCGGCCTGAGCGAACTGGATAAGGCCGGCTTCATCAAGAGACAGC
TGGTGGAAACCCGGCAGATCACAAAGCACGTGGCACAGATCCTGGACTCCCGGATGAACACTAAGTACGA
CGAGAATGACAAGCTGATCCGGGAAGTGAAAGTGATCACCCTGAAGTCCAAGCTGGTGTCCGATTTCCGG
AAGGATTTCCAGTTTTACAAAGTGCGCGAGATCAACAACTACCACCACGCCCACGACGCCTACCTGAACG
CCGTCGTGGGAACCGCCCTGATCAAAAAGTACCCTAAGCTGGAAAGCGAGTTCGTGTACGGCGACTACAA
GGTGTACGACGTGCGGAAGATGATCGCCAAGAGCGAGCAGGAAATCGGCAAGGCTACCGCCAAGTACTTC
TTCTACAGCAACATCATGAACTTTTTCAAGACCGAGATTACCCTGGCCAACGGCGAGATCCGGAAGCGGC
CTCTGATCGAGACAAACGGCGAAACCGGGGAGATCGTGTGGGATAAGGGCCGGGATTTTGCCACCGTGCG
GAAAGTGCTGAGCATGCCCCAAGTGAATATCGTGAAAAAGACCGAGGTGCAGACAGGCGGCTTCAGCAAA
GAGTCTATCCTGCCCAAGAGGAACAGCGATAAGCTGATCGCCAGAAAGAAGGACTGGGACCCTAAGAAGT
ACGGCGGCTTCGACAGCCCCACCGTGGCCTATTCTGTGCTGGTGGTGGCCAAAGTGGAAAAGGGCAAGTC
CAAGAAACTGAAGAGTGTGAAAGAGCTGCTGGGGATCACCATCATGGAAAGAAGCAGCTTCGAGAAGAAT
CCCATCGACTTTCTGGAAGCCAAGGGCTACAAAGAAGTGAAAAAGGACCTGATCATCAAGCTGCCTAAGT
ACTCCCTGTTCGAGCTGGAAAACGGCCGGAAGAGAATGCTGGCCTCTGCCGGCGAACTGCAGAAGGGAAA
CGAACTGGCCCTGCCCTCCAAATATGTGAACTTCCTGTACCTGGCCAGCCACTATGAGAAGCTGAAGGGC
TCCCCCGAGGATAATGAGCAGAAACAGCTGTTTGTGGAACAGCACAAGCACTACCTGGACGAGATCATCG
AGCAGATCAGCGAGTTCTCCAAGAGAGTGATCCTGGCCGACGCTAATCTGGACAAAGTGCTGTCCGCCTA
CAACAAGCACCGGGATAAGCCCATCAGAGAGCAGGCCGAGAATATCATCCACCTGTTTACCCTGACCAAT
CTGGGAGCCCCTGCCGCCTTCAAGTACTTTGACACCACCATCGACCGGAAGAGGTACACCAGCACCAAAG
AGGTGCTGGACGCCACCCTGATCCACCAGAGCATCACCGGCCTGTACGAGACACGGATCGACCTGTCTCA
GCTGGGAGGCGACAAAAGGCCGGCGGCCACGAAAAAGGCCGGCCAGGCAAAAAAGAAAAAGGAATTCGGC
AGTGGAGAGGGCAGAGGAAGTCTGCTAACATGCGGTGACGTCGAGGAGAATCCTGGCCCAATGACCGAGT
ACAAGCCCACGGTGCGCCTCGCCACCCGCGACGACGTCCCCAGGGCCGTACGCACCCTCGCCGCCGCGTT
CGCCGACTACCCCGCCACGCGCCACACCGTCGATCCGGACCGCCACATCGAGCGGGTCACCGAGCTGCAA
GAACTCTTCCTCACGCGCGTCGGGCTCGACATCGGCAAGGTGTGGGTCGCGGACGACGGCGCCGCGGTGG
CGGTCTGGACCACGCCGGAGAGCGTCGAAGCGGGGGCGGTGTTCGCCGAGATCGGCCCGCGCATGGCCGA
GTTGAGCGGTTCCCGGCTGGCCGCGCAGCAACAGATGGAAGGCCTCCTGGCGCCGCACCGGCCCAAGGAG
CCCGCGTGGTTCCTGGCCACCGTCGGAGTCTCGCCCGACCACCAGGGCAAGGGTCTGGGCAGCGCCGTCG
TGCTCCCCGGAGTGGAGGCGGCCGAGCGCGCCGGGGTGCCCGCCTTCCTGGAGACCTCCGCGCCCCGCAA
CCTCCCCTTCTACGAGCGGCTCGGCTTCACCGTCACCGCCGACGTCGAGGTGCCCGAAGGACCGCGCACC
TGGTGCATGACCCGCAAGCCCGGTGCCTGAGAATTCTAACTAGAGCTCGCTGATCAGCCTCGACTGTGCC
TTCTAGTTGCCAGCCATCTGTTGTTTGCCCCTCCCCCGTGCCTTCCTTGACCCTGGAAGGTGCCACTCCC
ACTGTCCTTTCCTAATAAAATGAGGAAATTGCATCGCATTGTCTGAGTAGGTGTCATTCTATTCTGGGGG
GTGGGGTGGGGCAGGACAGCAAGGGGGAGGATTGGGAAGAGAATAGCAGGCATGCTGGGGAGCGGCCGCA
GGAACCCCTAGTGATGGAGTTGGCCACTCCCTCTCTGCGCGCTCGCTCGCTCACTGAGGCCGGGCGACCA
AAGGTCGCCCGACGCCCGGGCTTTGCCCGGGCGGCCTCAGTGAGCGAGCGAGCGCGCAGCTGCCTGCAGG
GGCGCCTGATGCGGTATTTTCTCCTTACGCATCTGTGCGGTATTTCACACCGCATA
[95 nt withheld, positions 6637-6731]
T
[46 nt withheld, positions 6733-6778]
C
[141 nt withheld, positions 6780-6920]
CCTTTGACGTTGGAGTCCACGTTCTTT
[37 nt withheld, positions 6948-6984]
ACTCTATCTCGGGCTATTCTTTTGATTTATAAGGGATTTTGCCGATTTCGGTCTATTGGTTAAAAAATGA
GCTGATTTAACAAAAATTTAACGCGAATTTTAACAAAATATTAACGTTTACAATTTTATGGTGCACTCTC
AGTACAATCTGCTCTGATGCCGCATAGTTAAGCCAGCCCCGACACCCGCCAACACCCGCTGACGCGCCCT
GACGGGCTTGTCTGCTCCCGGCATCCGCTTACAGACAAGCTGTGACCGTCTCCGGGAGCTGCATGTGTCA
GAGGTTTTCACCGTCATCACCGAAACGCGCGAGACGAAAGGGCCTCGTGATACGCCTATTTTTATAGGTT
AATGTCATGATAATAATGGTTTCTTAGACGTCAGGTGGCACTTTTCGGGGAAATGTGCGCGGAACCCCTA
TTTGTTTATTTTTCTAAATACATTCAAATATGTATCCGCTCATGAGACAATAACCCTGATAAATGCTTCA
ATAATATTGAAAAAGGAAGAGTATGAGTATTCAACATTTCCGTGTCGCCCTTATTCCCTTTTTTGCGGCA
TTTTGCCTTCCTGTTTTTGCTCACCCAGAAACGCTGGTGAAAGTAAAAGATGCTGAAGATCAGTTGGGTG
CACGAGTGGGTTACATCGAACTGGATCTCAACAGCGGTAAGATCCTTGAGAGTTTTCGCCCCGAAGAACG
TTTTCCAATGATGAGCACTTTTAAAGTTCTGCTATGTGGCGCGGTATTATCCCGTATTGACGCCGGGCAA
GAGCAACTCGGTCGCCGCATACACTATTCTCAGAATGACTTGGTTGAGTACTCACCAGTCACAGAAAAGC
ATCTTACGGATGGCATGACAGTAAGAGAATTATGCAGTGCTGCCATAACCATGAGTGATAACACTGCGGC
CAACTTACTTCTGACAACGATCGGAGGACCGAAGGAGCTAACCGCTTTTTTGCACAACATGGGGGATCAT
GTAACTCGCCTTGATCGTTGGGAACCGGAGCTGAATGAAGCCATACCAAACGACGAGCGTGACACCACGA
TGCCTGTAGCAATGGCAACAACGTTGCGCAAACTATTAACTGGCGAACTACTTACTCTAGCTTCCCGGCA
ACAATTAATAGACTGGATGGAGGCGGATAAAGTTGCAGGACCACTTCTGCGCTCGGCCCTTCCGGCTGGC
TGGTTTATTGCTGATAAATCTGGAGCCGGTGAGCGTGGAAGCCGCGGTATCATTGCAGCACTGGGGCCAG
ATGGTAAGCCCTCCCGTATCGTAGTTATCTACACGACGGGGAGTCAGGCAACTATGGATGAACGAAATAG
ACAGATCGCTGAGATAGGTGCCTCACTGATTAAGCATTGGTAACTGTCAGACCAAGTTTACTCATATATA
CTTTAGATTGATTTAAAACTTCATTTTTAATTTAAAAGGATCTAGGTGAAGATCCTTTTTGATAATCTCA
TGACCAAAATCCCTTAACGTGAGTTTTCGTTCCACTGAGCGTCAGACCCCGTAGAAAAGATCAAAGGATC
TTCTTGAGATCCTTTTTTTCTGCGCGTAATCTGCTGCTTGCAAACAAAAAAACCACCGCTACCAGCGGTG
GTTTGTTTGCCGGATCAAGAGCTACCAACTCTTTTTCCGAAGGTAACTGGCTTCAGCAGAGCGCAGATAC
CAAATACTGTTCTTCTAGTGTAGCCGTAGTTAGGCCACCACTTCAAGAACTCTGTAGCACCGCCTACATA
CCTCGCTCTGCTAATCCTGTTACCAGTGGCTGCTGCCAGTGGCGATAAGTCGTGTCTTACCGGGTTGGAC
TCAAGACGATAGTTACCGGATAAGGCGCAGCGGTCGGGCTGAACGGGGGGTTCGTGCACACAGCCCAGCT
TGGAGCGAACGACCTACACCGAACTGAGATACCTACAGCGTGAGCTATGAGAAAGCGCCACGCTTCCCGA
AGGGAGAAAGGCGGACAGGTATCCGGTAAGCGGCAGGGTCGGAACAGGAGAGCGCACGAGGGAGCTTCCA
GGGGGAAACGCCTGGTATCTTTATAGTCCTGTCGGGTTTCGCCACCTCTGACTTGAGCGTCGATTTTTGT
GATGCTCGTCAGGGGGGCGGAGCCTATGGAAAAACGCCAGCAACGCGGCCTTTTTACGGTTCCTGGCCTT
TTGCTGGCCTTTTGCTCACATGT
